Addgene plasmid #55248: EBFP2-Mito-7
Purpose: Localization: Mitochondria, Excitation: 383, Emission: 448
Depositing lab: Michael Davidson. Depositing organization: Florida State University, Tallahassee. Publication: Advances in fluorescent protein technology. Shaner NC, Patterson GH, Davidson MW. J Cell Sci. 2007 Dec 15;120(Pt 24):4247-60 10.1242/jcs.005801 PubMed 18057027.
Backbone
  Vector backbone: EBFP2
  Backbone size w/o insert (bp): 4750
  Vector type: Mammalian Expression
  Selectable markers: Neomycin (select with G418)
Growth in bacteria
  Bacterial resistance: Kanamycin, 50 μg/mL
  Growth temperature: 37°C
  Growth strain: DH5alpha
  Copy number: High Copy
Gene/Insert
  Gene/Insert name: Mito (alt name: NM_004074.2)
  Species: H. sapiens (human)
  Entrez Gene: COX8A (a.k.a. COX, COX8, COX8-2, COX8L, MC4DN15, VIII, VIII-L)
  Promoter: CMV
  Tag / fusion protein: EBFP2 (C terminal on backbone)
  Cloning method: Unknown
  Sequencing primers: 5′ CMV-F; 3′ SV40pA-R
Terms and licenses: Academic/Nonprofit Terms; Industry Terms
Depositor comments: . Excitation = 383; Emission = 448
How to cite: EBFP2-Mito-7 was a gift from Michael Davidson (Addgene plasmid # 55248 ; http://n2t.net/addgene:55248 ; RRID:Addgene_55248)
