[The description below was written by a language model from this plasmid's Addgene catalogue record and pLannotate feature annotations shown in this document.]
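Description:
EBFP2-Mito-7 is a mammalian expression plasmid that targets the blue fluorescent protein EBFP2 to mitochondria. It is built on an EBFP2 backbone with the layout typical of N1-style fluorescent protein vectors, and the sequenced record is about 4.76 kb. A high-copy ColE1/pUC-type origin supports propagation in E. coli under kanamycin selection. An f1 origin is also present, which in principle allows single-stranded DNA production. A single NeoR/KanR (Tn5 aminoglycoside phosphotransferase) gene serves both hosts. A bacterial bla-type promoter drives it for kanamycin resistance in bacteria, and the adjacent SV40 enhancer/early promoter drives it in mammalian cells. There it confers G418 resistance for isolating stable lines, with the HSV TK polyadenylation signal terminating the transcript. The short ble, bGH poly(A) and large T antigen fragments in the annotation appear to be partial matches within backbone sequence rather than functional elements.

The payload is driven by the human CMV immediate-early enhancer and promoter. The open reading frame begins with the mitochondrial presequence of human cytochrome c oxidase subunit VIII (COX8A), followed by a short linker and then mammalian codon-optimised EBFP2 at the C terminus. An SV40 polyadenylation signal ends the transcript. The presequence acts as an import signal that directs the fusion into mitochondria, so the organelles are labelled with blue fluorescence (excitation 383 nm, emission 448 nm according to the record). The construct is used as a mitochondrial localisation marker for imaging in transfected mammalian cells. Its blue emission makes it suitable for combination with green, yellow or red reporters in multicolour experiments.
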