Features (pLannotate 1.2.2; 14 found; start..end, strand, type, name):
     85..879     +  CDS            NeoR/KanR: aminoglycoside phosphotransferase from Tn5; aph(3')-II (or nptII); confers resistance to neomycin, kanamycin, and G418 (Geneticin®)
    900..1052    +  CDS            ble (fragment): BLE_KLEPN - Experimental evidence at protein level: Swiss-Prot protein existence level 1. Binding protein with a strong affinity to the bleomycin family of antibiotics. Binds to CL990; an antimitotic-antibiotic compound. From Klebsiella pneumoniae.
   1111..1158    +  polyA_signal   HSV TK poly(A) signal: herpes simplex virus thymidine kinase polyadenylation signal (Cole and Stacy, 1985)
   1249..1265    -  polyA_signal   bGH poly(A) signal (fragment): bovine growth hormone polyadenylation signal
   1487..2075    +  rep_origin     ori: high-copy-number ColE1/pMB1/pBR322/pUC origin of replication
   2250..2553    +  enhancer       CMV enhancer: human cytomegalovirus immediate early enhancer
   2554..2757    +  promoter       CMV promoter: human cytomegalovirus (CMV) immediate early promoter
   2786..2860    +  CDS            COX8 presequence: mitochondrial presequence of human cytochrome c oxidase subunit VIII (Rizutto et al., 1989)
   2894..3613    +  CDS            EBFP2: enhanced blue variant of GFP (Ai et al., 2007) mammalian codon-optimized
   3629..3712    +  CDS            large T antigen (fragment): large T antigen from SV40 (simian virus 40)
   3735..3856    +  polyA_signal   SV40 poly(A) signal: SV40 polyadenylation signal
   3890..4318    -  rep_origin     f1 ori (sequence partly withheld): f1 bacteriophage origin of replication; arrow indicates direction of (+) strand synthesis
   4345..4449    +  promoter       AmpR promoter: bla
   4451..50      +  promoter       SV40 promoter (across the origin): SV40 enhancer and early promoter
>Addgene plasmid #55248 | EBFP2-Mito-7 | addgene full sequence | sequence record 393238 | Addgene NGS Result
TATTCCAGAAGTAGTGAGGAGGCTTTTTTGGAGGCCTAGGCTTTTGCAAAGATCGATCAAGAGACAGGAT
GAGGATCGTTTCGCATGATTGAACAAGATGGATTGCACGCAGGTTCTCCGGCCGCTTGGGTGGAGAGGCT
ATTCGGCTATGACTGGGCACAACAGACAATCGGCTGCTCTGATGCCGCCGTGTTCCGGCTGTCAGCGCAG
GGGCGCCCGGTTCTTTTTGTCAAGACCGACCTGTCCGGTGCCCTGAATGAACTGCAAGACGAGGCAGCGC
GGCTATCGTGGCTGGCCACGACGGGCGTTCCTTGCGCAGCTGTGCTCGACGTTGTCACTGAAGCGGGAAG
GGACTGGCTGCTATTGGGCGAAGTGCCGGGGCAGGATCTCCTGTCATCTCACCTTGCTCCTGCCGAGAAA
GTATCCATCATGGCTGATGCAATGCGGCGGCTGCATACGCTTGATCCGGCTACCTGCCCATTCGACCACC
AAGCGAAACATCGCATCGAGCGAGCACGTACTCGGATGGAAGCCGGTCTTGTCGATCAGGATGATCTGGA
CGAAGAGCATCAGGGGCTCGCGCCAGCCGAACTGTTCGCCAGGCTCAAGGCGAGCATGCCCGACGGCGAG
GATCTCGTCGTGACCCATGGCGATGCCTGCTTGCCGAATATCATGGTGGAAAATGGCCGCTTTTCTGGAT
TCATCGACTGTGGCCGGCTGGGTGTGGCGGACCGCTATCAGGACATAGCGTTGGCTACCCGTGATATTGC
TGAAGAGCTTGGCGGCGAATGGGCTGACCGCTTCCTCGTGCTTTACGGTATCGCCGCTCCCGATTCGCAG
CGCATCGCCTTCTATCGCCTTCTTGACGAGTTCTTCTGAGCGGGACTCTGGGGTTCGAAATGACCGACCA
AGCGACGCCCAACCTGCCATCACGAGATTTCGATTCCACCGCCGCCTTCTATGAAAGGTTGGGCTTCGGA
ATCGTTTTCCGGGACGCCGGCTGGATGATCCTCCAGCGCGGGGATCTCATGCTGGAGTTCTTCGCCCACC
CTAGGGGGAGGCTAACTGAAACACGGAAGGAGACAATACCGGAAGGAACCCGCGCTATGACGGCAATAAA
AAGACAGAATAAAACGCACGGTGTTGGGTCGTTTGTTCATAAACGCGGGGTTCGGTCCCAGGGCTGGCAC
TCTGTCGATACCCCACCGAGACCCCATTGGGGCCAATACGCCCGCGTTTCTTCCTTTTCCCCACCCCACC
CCCCAAGTTCGGGTGAAGGCCCAGGGCTCGCAGCCAACGTCGGGGCGGCAGGCCCTGCCATAGCCTCAGG
TTACTCATATATACTTTAGATTGATTTAAAACTTCATTTTTAATTTAAAAGGATCTAGGTGAAGATCCTT
TTTGATAATCTCATGACCAAAATCCCTTAACGTGAGTTTTCGTTCCACTGAGCGTCAGACCCCGTAGAAA
AGATCAAAGGATCTTCTTGAGATCCTTTTTTTCTGCGCGTAATCTGCTGCTTGCAAACAAAAAAACCACC
GCTACCAGCGGTGGTTTGTTTGCCGGATCAAGAGCTACCAACTCTTTTTCCGAAGGTAACTGGCTTCAGC
AGAGCGCAGATACCAAATACTGTTCTTCTAGTGTAGCCGTAGTTAGGCCACCACTTCAAGAACTCTGTAG
CACCGCCTACATACCTCGCTCTGCTAATCCTGTTACCAGTGGCTGCTGCCAGTGGCGATAAGTCGTGTCT
TACCGGGTTGGACTCAAGACGATAGTTACCGGATAAGGCGCAGCGGTCGGGCTGAACGGGGGGTTCGTGC
ACACAGCCCAGCTTGGAGCGAACGACCTACACCGAACTGAGATACCTACAGCGTGAGCTATGAGAAAGCG
CCACGCTTCCCGAAGGGAGAAAGGCGGACAGGTATCCGGTAAGCGGCAGGGTCGGAACAGGAGAGCGCAC
GAGGGAGCTTCCAGGGGGAAACGCCTGGTATCTTTATAGTCCTGTCGGGTTTCGCCACCTCTGACTTGAG
CGTCGATTTTTGTGATGCTCGTCAGGGGGGCGGAGCCTATGGAAAAACGCCAGCAACGCGGCCTTTTTAC
GGTTCCTGGCCTTTTGCTGGCCTTTTGCTCACATGTTCTTTCCTGCGTTATCCCCTGATTCTGTGGATAA
CCGTATTACCGCCATGCATTAGTTATTAATAGTAATCAATTACGGGGTCATTAGTTCATAGCCCATATAT
GGAGTTCCGCGTTACATAACTTACGGTAAATGGCCCGCCTGGCTGACCGCCCAACGACCCCCGCCCATTG
ACGTCAATAATGACGTATGTTCCCATAGTAACGCCAATAGGGACTTTCCATTGACGTCAATGGGTGGAGT
ATTTACGGTAAACTGCCCACTTGGCAGTACATCAAGTGTATCATATGCCAAGTACGCCCCCTATTGACGT
CAATGACGGTAAATGGCCCGCCTGGCATTATGCCCAGTACATGACCTTATGGGACTTTCCTACTTGGCAG
TACATCTACGTATTAGTCATCGCTATTACCATGGTGATGCGGTTTTGGCAGTACATCAATGGGCGTGGAT
AGCGGTTTGACTCACGGGGATTTCCAAGTCTCCACCCCATTGACGTCAATGGGAGTTTGTTTTGGCACCA
AAATCAACGGGACTTTCCAAAATGTCGTAACAACTCCGCCCCATTGACGCAAATGGGCGGTAGGCGTGTA
CGGTGGGAGGTCTATATAAGCAGAGCTGGTTTAGTGAACCGTCAGATCCGCTAGCATGTCCGTCCTGACG
CCGCTGCTGCTGCGGGGCTTGACAGGCTCGGCCCGGCGGCTCCCAGTGCCGCGCGCCAAGATCCATTCGT
TGGGGGATCCACCGGTCGCCACCATGGTGAGCAAGGGCGAGGAGCTGTTCACCGGGGTGGTGCCCATCCT
GGTCGAGCTGGACGGCGACGTAAACGGCCACAAGTTCAGCGTGAGGGGCGAGGGCGAGGGCGATGCCACC
AACGGCAAGCTGACCCTGAAGTTCATCTGCACCACCGGCAAGCTGCCCGTGCCCTGGCCCACCCTCGTGA
CCACCCTGAGCCACGGCGTGCAGTGCTTCGCCCGCTACCCCGACCACATGAAGCAGCACGACTTCTTCAA
GTCCGCCATGCCCGAAGGCTACGTCCAGGAGCGCACCATCTTCTTCAAGGACGACGGCACCTACAAGACC
CGCGCCGAGGTGAAGTTCGAGGGCGACACCCTGGTGAACCGCATCGAGCTGAAGGGCGTCGACTTCAAGG
AGGACGGCAACATCCTGGGGCACAAGCTGGAGTACAACTTCAACAGCCACAACATCTATATCATGGCCGT
CAAGCAGAAGAACGGCATCAAGGTGAACTTCAAGATCCGCCACAACGTGGAGGACGGCAGCGTGCAGCTC
GCCGACCACTACCAGCAGAACACCCCCATCGGCGACGGCCCCGTGCTGCTGCCCGACAGCCACTACCTGA
GCACCCAGTCCGTGCTGAGCAAAGACCCCAACGAGAAGCGCGATCACATGGTCCTGCTGGAGTTCCGCAC
CGCCGCCGGGATCACTCTCGGCATGGACGAGCTGTACAAGTAAGCGGCCGCGACTCTAGATCATAATCAG
CCATACCACATTTGTAGAGGTTTTACTTGCTTTAAAAAACCTCCCACACCTCCCCCTGAACCTGAAACAT
AAAATGAATGCAATTGTTGTTGTTAACTTGTTTATTGCAGCTTATAATGGTTACAAATAAAGCAATAGCA
TCACAAATTTCACAAATAAAGCATTTTTTTCACTGCATTCTAGTTGTGGTTTGTCCAAACTCATCAATGT
ATCTTAAGGCGTAAATTGTAAGCGTTAATATTTTGTTAAAATTCGCGTTAAATTTTTGTTAAATCAGCTC
ATTTTTTAACCAATAGGCCGAAATCGGCAAAATCCCTTATAAATCAAAAGAATAGACCGAGATAGGGT
[37 nt withheld, positions 3989-4025]
AAAGAACGTGGACTCCAACGTCAAAGG
[49 nt withheld, positions 4053-4101]
T
[91 nt withheld, positions 4103-4193]
G
[124 nt withheld, positions 4195-4318]
CAGGTGGCACTTTTCGGGGAAATGTGCGCGGAACCCCTATTTGTTTATTTTTCTAAATACATTCAAATAT
GTATCCGCTCATGAGACAATAACCCTGATAAATGCTTCAATAATATTGAAAAAGGAAGAGTCCTGAGGCG
GAAAGAACCAGCTGTGGAATGTGTGTCAGTTAGGGTGTGGAAAGTCCCCAGGCTCCCCAGCAGGCAGAAG
TATGCAAAGCATGCATCTCAATTAGTCAGCAACCAGGTGTGGAAAGTCCCCAGGCTCCCCAGCAGGCAGA
AGTATGCAAAGCATGCATCTCAATTAGTCAGCAACCATAGTCCCGCCCCTAACTCCGCCCATCCCGCCCC
TAACTCCGCCCAGTTCCGCCCATTCTCCGCCCCATGGCTGACTAATTTTTTTTATTTATGCAGAGGCCGA
GGCCGCCTCGGCCTCTGAGC
