>Addgene plasmid #55248 | EBFP2-Mito-7 | depositor partial sequence | sequence record 85653 | insert sequence
ACGTCAGATCCGCTAGCATGTCCGTCCTGACGCCGCTGCTGCTGCGGGGCTTGACAGGCTCGGCCCGGCG
GCTCCCAGTGCCGCGCGCCAAGATCCATTCGTTGGGGGATCCACCGGTCGCCACCATGGTGAGCAAGGGC
GAGGAGCTGTTCACCGGGGTGGTGCCCATCCTGGTCGAGCTGGACGGCGACGTAAACGGCCACAAGTTCA
GCGTGAGGGGCGAGGGCGAGGGCGATGCCACCAACGGCAAGCTGACCCTGAAGTTCATCTGCACCACCGG
CAAGCTGCCCGTGCCCTGGCCCACCCTCGTGACCACCCTGAGCCACGGCGTGCAGTGCTTCGCCCGCTAC
CCCGACCACATGAAGCAGCACGACTTCTTCAAGTCCGCCATGCCCGAAGGCTACGTCCAGGAGCGCACCA
TCTTCTTCAAGGACGACGGCACCTACAAGACCCGCGCCGAGGTGAAGTTCGAGGGCGACACCCTGGTGAA
CCGCATCGAGCTGAAGGGCGTCGACTTCAAGGAGGACGGCAACATCCTGGGGCACAAGCTGGAGTACAAC
TTCAACAGCCACAACATCTATATCATGGCCGTCAAGCAGAAGAACGGCATCAAGGTGAACTTCAAGATCC
GCCACAACGTGGAGGACGGCAGCGTGCAGCTCGCCGACCACTACCAGCAGAACACCCCCATCGGCGACGG
CCCCGTGCTGCTGCCCGACAGCCACTACCTGAGCACCCAGTCCGTGCTGAGCAAAGACCCCAACGAGAAG
CGCGATCACATGGTCCTGCTGGAGTTCCGCACCGCCGCCGGGATCACTCTCGGCATGGACGAGCTGTACA
AGTAAGCGGCCGCGACTCTAGATCATAATCAGCCATACCACATGAG
